Addgene plasmid #90503: pPKm-245
Purpose: Expresses HO1, PCYA, FD and FNR, required for PCB synthesis. pSIN - EF-1alpha - MTS - tHO1 - P2A - MTS - tPCYA - P2A - MTS - tFD - P2A - MTS - tFNR
Depositing lab: Todd Coleman. Depositing organization: University of California, San Diego (UCSD). Publication: Biosynthesis of Orthogonal Molecules Using Ferredoxin and Ferredoxin-NADP(+) Reductase Systems Enables Genetically Encoded PhyB Optogenetics. Kyriakakis P, Catanho M, Hoffner N, Thavarajah W, Hu VJ, Chao SS, Hsu A, Pham V, Naghavian L, Dozier LE, Patrick GN, Coleman TP. ACS Synth Biol. 2018 Feb 16;7(2):706-717. doi: 10.1021/acssynbio.7b00413. Epub 2018 Jan 24. PubMed 29301067.
Backbone
  Vector backbone: pSIN
  Vector type: Lentiviral
Growth in bacteria
  Bacterial resistance: Ampicillin, 100 μg/mL
  Growth temperature: 37°C
  Growth strain: NEB Stable
  Copy number: High Copy
Gene/Insert
  Gene/Insert name: mito-tHO1, mito-tPCYA, mito-tFD, mito-tFNR
  Cloning method: Restriction Enzyme; 5′ cloning site unknown (unknown if destroyed); 3′ cloning site unknown (unknown if destroyed)
Terms and licenses: Academic/Nonprofit Terms; Industry Terms: Not Available to Industry
How to cite: pPKm-245 was a gift from Todd Coleman (Addgene plasmid # 90503 ; http://n2t.net/addgene:90503 ; RRID:Addgene_90503)
