[The description below was written by a language model from this plasmid's Addgene catalogue record and pLannotate feature annotations shown in this document.]
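Description:
pPKm-245 is a self-inactivating HIV-1-based lentiviral transfer plasmid built on the pSIN backbone, about 11.1 kb in the sequenced record. In bacteria it is maintained through a high-copy ColE1/pUC-type origin and an ampicillin resistance gene. The viral portion carries a truncated 5' LTR, the Ψ packaging signal with a gag fragment, the RRE for Rev-dependent nuclear export of the genomic RNA, a cPPT/CTS element, and a ΔU3 3' LTR followed by a bGH polyadenylation signal. Deletion of U3 means the integrated provirus lacks LTR promoter activity, so expression depends on the internal promoters. An SV40 promoter driving a puromycin resistance gene sits downstream of the main cassette and allows selection of transduced mammalian cells.

The payload is a single EF-1α-driven open reading frame encoding four enzymes needed to make phycocyanobilin (PCB), the chromophore used by PhyB-based optogenetic systems: heme oxygenase 1 (HO1), PCB:ferredoxin oxidoreductase (PCYA), ferredoxin (FD) and ferredoxin-NADP+ reductase (FNR). The coding units are separated by 2A ribosome-skipping peptides; the catalogue calls them P2A, whereas the annotation detects only one short fragment, labelled T2A. Each protein is preceded by a COX8A-derived mitochondrial targeting sequence. The automated annotation matches these genes to cyanobacterial homologues from Synechocystis, Nostoc and Thermosynechococcus, although the catalogue does not state the source species. A short FLAG-like fragment is also detected upstream of PCYA. HO1 opens heme to give biliverdin, PCYA reduces biliverdin to PCB, and FD and FNR supply the electrons. The construct therefore lets mammalian cells produce PCB themselves, making PhyB optogenetics fully genetically encoded.
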