Features (pLannotate 1.2.2; 29 found; start..end, strand, type, name):
      1..1179    +  promoter       EF-1α promoter: strong constitutive promoter for human elongation factor EF-1α
   1199..1242    -  misc_feature   MCS (fragment): multiple cloning site
   1264..1350    +  CDS            COX8A (fragment): COX8A_HUMAN - Also known as COX8, COX8L. Experimental evidence at protein level: Swiss-Prot protein existence level 1. Component of the cytochrome c oxidase, the last enzyme in the mitochondrial electron transport chain which drives oxidative phosphorylation. The respiratory chain contains 3 multisubunit complexes succinate dehydrogenase (complex II, CII), ubiquinol- cytochrome c oxidoreductase (cytochrome b-c1 complex, complex III, CIII) and cytochrome c oxidase (complex IV, CIV), that cooperate to transfer electrons derived from NADH and succinate to molecular oxygen, creating an electrochem
   1414..2130    +  CDS            pbsA1: HO1_SYNY3 - Experimental evidence at protein level: Swiss-Prot protein existence level 1. Catalyzes the opening of the heme ring with the release of iron. Key enzyme in the synthesis of the chromophoric part of the photosynthetic antennae. From Synechocystis sp. (strain PCC 6803 / Kazusa).
   2167..2193    +  CDS            T2A (fragment): 2A peptide from Thosea asigna virus capsid protein Eukaryotic ribosomes fail to insert a peptide bond between the Gly and Pro residues, yielding separate polypeptides.
   2194..2298    +  CDS            COX8A (fragment): COX8A_BOVIN - Also known as COX8, COX8L. Experimental evidence at protein level: Swiss-Prot protein existence level 1. Component of the cytochrome c oxidase, the last enzyme in the mitochondrial electron transport chain which drives oxidative phosphorylation. The respiratory chain contains 3 multisubunit complexes succinate dehydrogenase (complex II, CII), ubiquinol- cytochrome c oxidoreductase (cytochrome b-c1 complex, complex III, CIII) and cytochrome c oxidase (complex IV, CIV), that cooperate to transfer electrons derived from NADH and succinate to molecular oxygen, creating an electrochem
   2296..2319    +  CDS            3xFLAG (fragment): three tandem FLAG® epitope tags
   2332..3042    +  CDS            pcyA: PCYA_NOSS1 - Experimental evidence at protein level: Swiss-Prot protein existence level 1. Catalyzes the four-electron reduction of biliverdin IX-alpha (2-electron reduction at both the A and D rings); the reaction proceeds via an isolatable 2-electron intermediate, 181,182-dihydrobiliverdin. Upon overexpression in E.coli with PCB:ferredoxin oxidoreductase, CpeS and either CpcB or PecB permits synthesis of phycocyanin-coupled CpcB or PecB. From Nostoc sp. (strain PCC 7120 / SAG 25.82 / UTEX 2576).
   3115..3201    +  CDS            COX8A (fragment): COX8A_HUMAN - Also known as COX8, COX8L. Experimental evidence at protein level: Swiss-Prot protein existence level 1. Component of the cytochrome c oxidase, the last enzyme in the mitochondrial electron transport chain which drives oxidative phosphorylation. The respiratory chain contains 3 multisubunit complexes succinate dehydrogenase (complex II, CII), ubiquinol- cytochrome c oxidoreductase (cytochrome b-c1 complex, complex III, CIII) and cytochrome c oxidase (complex IV, CIV), that cooperate to transfer electrons derived from NADH and succinate to molecular oxygen, creating an electrochem
   3268..3561    +  CDS            petF1 (sequence withheld): FER_THEEB - Also known as petF. Experimental evidence at protein level: Swiss-Prot protein existence level 1. Ferredoxins are iron-sulfur proteins that transfer electrons in a wide variety of metabolic reactions. From Thermosynechococcus elongatus (strain BP-1).
   3628..3714    +  CDS            COX8A (fragment): COX8A_HUMAN - Also known as COX8, COX8L. Experimental evidence at protein level: Swiss-Prot protein existence level 1. Component of the cytochrome c oxidase, the last enzyme in the mitochondrial electron transport chain which drives oxidative phosphorylation. The respiratory chain contains 3 multisubunit complexes succinate dehydrogenase (complex II, CII), ubiquinol- cytochrome c oxidoreductase (cytochrome b-c1 complex, complex III, CIII) and cytochrome c oxidase (complex IV, CIV), that cooperate to transfer electrons derived from NADH and succinate to molecular oxygen, creating an electrochem
   3757..4914    +  CDS            petH: FENR_THEEB - Protein inferred from homology: Swiss-Prot protein existence level 3. From Thermosynechococcus elongatus (strain BP-1).
   4948..5277    +  promoter       SV40 promoter: SV40 enhancer and early promoter
   5287..5886    +  CDS            PuroR: puromycin N-acetyltransferase; pac from Streptomyces alboniger; confers resistance to puromycin
   5980..6177    +  CDS            nef (fragment): NEF_HV1Z2 - Experimental evidence at protein level: Swiss-Prot protein existence level 1. Extracellular Nef protein targets CD4(+) T-lymphocytes for apoptosis by interacting with CXCR4 surface receptors. From Human immunodeficiency virus type 1 group M subtype D (isolate Z2/CDC-Z34) (HIV-1).
   6179..6412    +  LTR            3' LTR (ΔU3): self-inactivating 3' long terminal repeat (LTR) from HIV-1
   6569..6793    +  polyA_signal   bGH poly(A) signal: bovine growth hormone polyadenylation signal
   6797..6818    +  promoter       SV40 promoter (fragment): SV40 enhancer and early promoter
   6889..6993    +  promoter       AmpR promoter: bla
   6994..7854    +  CDS            AmpR: β-lactamase; bla; confers resistance to ampicillin, carbenicillin, and related antibiotics
   8025..8613    +  rep_origin     ori: high-copy-number ColE1/pMB1/pBR322/pUC origin of replication
   8771..9100    +  CDS            nef (fragment): NEF_HV1BR - Experimental evidence at protein level: Swiss-Prot protein existence level 1. Extracellular Nef protein targets CD4(+) T-lymphocytes for apoptosis by interacting with CXCR4 surface receptors (PubMed:14990729). From Human immunodeficiency virus type 1 group M subtype B (isolate BRU/LAI) (HIV-1).
   9148..9405    +  LTR            5' LTR (truncated): truncated 5' long terminal repeat (LTR) from HIV-1
   9452..9577    +  misc_feature   HIV-1 Ψ: packaging signal of human immunodeficiency virus type 1
   9561..9899    +  CDS            HIV-1 gag (fragment): gag protein from human immunodeficiency virus 1; gag
  10070..10303   +  misc_feature   RRE: The Rev response element (RRE) of HIV-1 allows for Rev-dependent mRNA export from the nucleus to the cytoplasm.
  10680..10780   +  CDS            Rev (fragment): human immunodeficiency virus 1 (HIV-1) Rev protein; rev; enhances nuclear export of unspliced and incompletely spliced viral mRNAs
  10819..10936   +  misc_feature   cPPT/CTS: central polypurine tract and central termination sequence of HIV-1
  10992..11058   +  CDS            small t antigen (fragment): SV40 (simian virus 40) small t antigen
>Addgene plasmid #90503 | pPKm-245 | addgene full sequence | sequence record 204627 | Addgene NGS Result
GGCTCCGGTGCCCGTCAGTGGGCAGAGCGCACATCGCCCACAGTCCCCGAGAAGTTGGGGGGAGGGGTCG
GCAATTGAACCGGTGCCTAGAGAAGGTGGCGCGGGGTAAACTGGGAAAGTGATGTCGTGTACTGGCTCCG
CCTTTTTCCCGAGGGTGGGGGAGAACCGTATATAAGTGCAGTAGTCGCCGTGAACGTTCTTTTTCGCAAC
GGGTTTGCCGCCAGAACACAGGTAAGTGCCGTGTGTGGTTCCCGCGGGCCTGGCCTCTTTACGGGTTATG
GCCCTTGCGTGCCTTGAATTACTTCCACCTGGCTGCAGTACGTGATTCTTGATCCCGAGCTTCGGGTTGG
AAGTGGGTGGGAGAGTTCGAGGCCTTGCGCTTAAGGAGCCCCTTCGCCTCGTGCTTGAGTTGAGGCCTGG
CCTGGGCGCTGGGGCCGCCGCGTGCGAATCTGGTGGCACCTTCGCGCCTGTCTCGCTGCTTTCGATAAGT
CTCTAGCCATTTAAAATTTTTGATGACCTGCTGCGACGCTTTTTTTCTGGCAAGATAGTCTTGTAAATGC
GGGCCAAGATCTGCACACTGGTATTTCGGTTTTTGGGGCCGCGGGCGGCGACGGGGCCCGTGCGTCCCAG
CGCACATGTTCGGCGAGGCGGGGCCTGCGAGCGCGGCCACCGAGAATCGGACGGGGGTAGTCTCAAGCTG
GCCGGCCTGCTCTGGTGCCTGGCCTCGCGCCGCCGTGTATCGCCCCGCCCTGGGCGGCAAGGCTGGCCCG
GTCGGCACCAGTTGCGTGAGCGGAAAGATGGCCGCTTCCCGGCCCTGCTGCAGGGAGCTCAAAATGGAGG
ACGCGGCGCTCGGGAGAGCGGGCGGGTGAGTCACCCACACAAAGGAAAAGGGCCTTTCCGTCCTCAGCCG
TCGCTTCATGTGACTCCACGGAGTACCGGGCGCCGTCCAGGCACCTCGATTAGTTCTCGAGCTTTTGGAG
TACGTCGTCTTTAGGTTGGGGGGAGGGGTTTTATGCGATGGAGTTTCCCCACACTGAGTGGGTGGAGACT
GAAGTTAGGCCAGCTTGGCACTTGATGTAATTCTCCTTGGAATTTGCCCTTTTTGAGTTTGGATCTTGGT
TCATTCTCAAGCCTCAGACAGTGGTTCAAAGTTTTTTTCTTCCATTTCAGGTGTCGTGAGGAATTGATCC
TTCGAACTAGAATTCGAAGCTTGAGCTCGAGATCTGAGTCCGGTAGCGCTAGTTCGAAGGATCCGCCGCC
ACCATGTCCGTGCTGACCCCACTCCTGCTTAGGGGCCTTACCGGCTCTGCCAGGCGCCTCCCGGTCCCAC
GGGCAAAGATCCACTCATTGTTCGAAGCCGCCACCATGGAACAGAAGCTGATCTCCGAAGAGGACCTGAT
GGGCACAGCCACCATGACAACCAGTTTGGCTACAAAGTTGAGAGAGGGTACTAAAAAGGCTCACACCATG
GCAGAGAACGTGGGGTTCGTGCGGTGTTTTCTGAAGGGGACAGTTGAGAAAAGCTCTTATAGGAAACTGG
TCGCGTCCTTGTACCATGTCTATTCCGCGATGGAGCAAGAGATGGAGAGATTGAAGGATCACCCAATCGT
TGGGAAGATCTATTTTCCTGAGCTGAATCGGAAGAGTAGTCTGGAGAGGGATTTGACCTATTACTTTGGT
AGCAATTGGCGCGAAGAGATCCCACCCTCTCCAGCCACTCAGGCTTACGTGGCCCGAATCCATGAGGTGG
CAAACACTGCCCCCGAACTGCTGGTAGCACATTCATATACTCGATATCTTGGGGATCTCTCCGGAGGTCA
GATTCTTAAAGGCATCGCTGAGCGAGCAATGAATCTGCAAGATGGAGAGGGCACTGCTTTCTATCGGTTT
GAGAGCATCTCTGACGAGAAAGCCTTTAAACAGCTGTATCGACAGCGGCTCGACGAACTGCCTGTCGACG
AGGCCACCGCAGACCGCATCGTCGACGAGGCTAATGCTGCTTTCGGAATGAACATGAAGATCTTTCAGGA
GCTGGAAGGGAATCTGATCCGGGCTATCGGTCAACTGCTCTTTAACACTCTGACCAGGCGGAAGCAGAGG
GGGTCTACTGAGCTTGCTACAGCCGATGGATCTGGGGCCACAAATTTTTCCCTGCTGAAACAGGCTGGGG
ACGTGGAGGAAAATCCAGGCCCCATGAGCGTTCTCACACCTTTGCTGCTCCGGGGGCTCACAGGCAGTGC
TCGACGACTGCCAGTCCCGAGGGCGAAGATTCACTCACTGGCTAGCGGATCAATGGATTACAAGGATGAC
GACGATAAGTCTAGCATGGGGACTGCAACTATGTCTCTGAGGCAACATCAACATCCTCTCATCCAGAGAC
TCGCAGATAGAATTGAGGCAATTTGGCAGGCCTTTTTCCCACTGGCTCCATACGCACTGCCGGAGGACTT
GGGCTACGTGGAAGGGAAGCTTGAAGGCGAGAGGTTGACTATTGAAAATCACTGTTATCAGGCCCCGCCT
TTTAGAAAACTGCATTTGGAGTTGGCGAGGGTCGGTGAGTCTCTGGATATTTTGCACTGTGTCATGTTTC
CCGAACCTCGGTACGACCTTCCCATGTTCGGCTGCGATCTGGTGGGAGGCCGGGGCCAAATCTCTGCCGC
AATTGTTGACCTCTCACCAGTGACCGGACAGTTGCCAGCTGCCTACACCTGTGCTTTGAACGCACTGCCT
AAGCTGACATTTAGACAGCCCCGAGAGCTGCCACCATGGGGACACATTTTTTCACCCTTCTGCATTTTTA
TTAGGCCCCAGGGCGAGGCTGAGGAGCAGCAGTTTTTGGATAGAATCGGTGAATATCTTACTCTGCACTG
CCAGTTGTCCCAACAGGCTGTGCCAACCGACCACCCTCAAGCAGTCATTGCTGGCCAGCGGCAGTATTGT
CAGCAGCAGCAGCAAAACGATAAGACAAGGAGGGTACTGGAGAAGGCATTTGGTGTACCCTGGGCCGAGC
GGTATATGACTACTGTTCTGTTCGACGTTCCACCCGTGGGAAGCGGAGCTACTAACTTCAGCCTGCTGAA
GCAGGCTGGAGACGTGGAGGAGAACCCTGGACCTATGAGCGTGCTGACGCCCTTGCTGCTTAGAGGACTG
ACCGGAAGCGCACGCCGCCTGCCCGTGCCTAGGGCGAAGATACATAGCCTGTTCGAAGCCGCCACCATGG
GTAAGCCCATTCCCAACCCGCTGTTGGGCCTCGATAGCACAGTTAAC
[294 nt withheld, positions 3268-3561]
GGCTCAGGCGCGACAAATTTTTCTCTCCTCAAACAGGCTGGGGACGTGGAGGAGAACCCTGGCCCTATGT
CCGTTCTTACCCCACTGTTGTTGCGGGGACTCACTGGATCGGCTAGACGACTCCCCGTCCCAAGGGCAAA
GATCCATTCTCTGGAATTCGCCGCCACCATGCACCACCACCATCACCACGTTAACATGTACAATGCAACC
AACTCCAGGAGCAGAATGTTTAGATATGAAGTAGTAGGACTGAGGCAGACTGCCGAAACCGAAAAGACCA
ACTATGCCATACGAAATAGCGGAAGCCAGTTTTTTAACGTACCCTATGATAGGATGAATCAGTTCATGCA
GCAGATAACACGCTGGGGCGGAAAGATCGTATCCATTCAGCCCTTGAACGGCACAGTGGCTCCCCTGGCT
GCCACCACGGAACCCGCTGCAAATAATGGCGCTGCGCCCGTCAAAGAGAAAAAGGTTGATATACCAGTTA
ACATCTATCGCCCGAACAACCCCTGTATTGGAAAAGTAATATCCAACGAGGAACTGGTGAGGGAGGGCGG
TGAGGGAACCGTGAAACACATTATTTTTGATATCTCTGGAACCGAGCTCAGATATTTGGAGGGCCAGTCT
ATCGGGATCATTCCGGCTGGGACCGACGCAAATGGTAAACCACATAAACTCCGGCTGTATTCTATCGCCT
CAACGAGGCACGGGGACTTTCAGGATGACAAGACCGTCTCACTGTGCGTTAGACGCCTCGAATATAAAGA
TAAAGAGACTGGCGAGACCATTTATGGCGTGTGCTCCTCCTACCTGAATCAGCTGCAGCCTGGAGACGAA
GTGAAGATTACTGGTCCCGTTGGGAAGGAAATGCTGTTGAGTGACGACCCTGAAGCCACCATCATAATGC
TTGCTACCGGCACCGGAATTGCCCCCTTTCGCGCTTTCTTGTGGCGGATGTTCAAAGAAAACAACCCAGA
TTATCAGTTCAAAGGACTTGCCTGGCTGTTTTTTGGCGTCGCCTACACCGCTAACATCCTGTATAAAGAT
GAGCTGGAGGCCATCCAGGCCCAGTATCCTGATCACTTTCGGCTTACATACGCAATTTCACGAGAGCAGA
AGACTCCGGACGGTGGGAAAATGTACATCCAGGGGCGAATCGCCGAACATGCTGACGAGATTTGGCAGTT
GCTTCAGAAAAAAAACACACACGTCTATATGTGCGGCCTGAGGGGCATGGAACCTGGGATAGATGAAGCA
ATGACAGCAGCCGCCGCCAAGAATGGCGCAGATTGGCAGGAATTTCTTAAAGGAACATTGAAGAAAGAGG
GACGGTGGCACGTGGAAACATATTAATAACCAGCACAGTGGTCGACCCTGTGGAATGTGTGTCAGTTAGG
GTGTGGAAAGTCCCCAGGCTCCCCAGCAGGCAGAAGTATGCAAAGCATGCATCTCAATTAGTCAGCAACC
AGGTGTGGAAAGTCCCCAGGCTCCCCAGCAGGCAGAAGTATGCAAAGCATGCATCTCAATTAGTCAGCAA
CCATAGTCCCGCCCCTAACTCCGCCCATCCCGCCCCTAACTCCGCCCAGTTCCGCCCATTCTCCGCCCCA
TGGCTGACTAATTTTTTTTATTTATGCAGAGGCCGAGGCCGCCTCGGCCTCTGAGCTATTCCAGAAGTAG
TGAGGAGGCTTTTTTGGAGGCCTAGGCTTTTGCAAAAAGCTTACCATGACCGAGTACAAGCCCACGGTGC
GCCTCGCCACCCGCGACGACGTCCCCAGGGCCGTACGCACCCTCGCCGCCGCGTTCGCCGACTACCCCGC
CACGCGCCACACCGTCGATCCGGACCGCCACATCGAGCGGGTCACCGAGCTGCAAGAACTCTTCCTCACG
CGCGTCGGGCTCGACATCGGCAAGGTGTGGGTCGCGGACGACGGCGCCGCGGTGGCGGTCTGGACCACGC
CGGAGAGCGTCGAAGCGGGGGCGGTGTTCGCCGAGATCGGCCCGCGCATGGCCGAGTTGAGCGGTTCCCG
GCTGGCCGCGCAGCAACAGATGGAAGGCCTCCTGGCGCCGCACCGGCCCAAGGAGCCCGCGTGGTTCCTG
GCCACCGTCGGCGTCTCGCCCGACCACCAGGGCAAGGGTCTGGGCAGCGCCGTCGTGCTCCCCGGAGTGG
AGGCGGCCGAGCGCGCCGGGGTGCCCGCCTTCCTGGAGACCTCCGCGCCCCGCAACCTCCCCTTCTACGA
GCGGCTCGGCTTCACCGTCACCGCCGACGTCGAGGTGCCCGAAGGACCGCGCACCTGGTGCATGACCCGC
AAGCCCGGTGCCTGACGCCCGCCCCACGACCCGCAGCGCCCGACCGAAAGGAGCGCACGACCCCATGCAT
CGATAAAATAAAAGATTTTATTTAGTCTCCAGAAAAAGGGGGCGGCCGCTCGAGACCTAGAAAAACATGG
AGCAATCACAAGTAGCAATACAGCAGCTACCAATGCTGATTGTGCCTGGCTAGAAGCACAAGAGGAGGAG
GAGGTGGGTTTTCCAGTCACACCTCAGGTACCTTTAAGACCAATGACTTACAAGGCAGCTGTAGATCTTA
GCCACTTTTTAAAAGAAAAGGGGGGACTGGAAGGGCTAATTCACTCCCAACGAAGACAAGATCTGCTTTT
TGCTTGTACTGGGTCTCTCTGGTTAGACCAGATCTGAGCCTGGGAGCTCTCTGGCTAACTAGGGAACCCA
CTGCTTAAGCCTCAATAAAGCTTGCCTTGAGTGCTTCAAGTAGTGTGTGCCCGTCTGTTGTGTGACTCTG
GTAACTAGAGATCCCTCAGACCCTTTTAGTCAGTGTGGAAAATCTCTAGCAGTAGTAGTTCATGTCATCT
TATTATTCAGTATTTATAACTTGCAAAGAAATGAATATCAGAGAGTGAGAGGCCTTGACATTATAATAGA
TTTAGCAGGAATTGAACTAGGAGTGGAGCACACAGGCAAAGTTCTAGAGCTCGCTGATCAGCCTCGACTG
TGCCTTCTAGTTGCCAGCCATCTGTTGTTTGCCCCTCCCCCGTGCCTTCCTTGACCCTGGAAGGTGCCAC
TCCCACTGTCCTTTCCTAATAAAATGAGGAAATTGCATCGCATTGTCTGAGTAGGTGTCATTCTATTCTG
GGGGGTGGGGTGGGGCAGGACAGCAAGGGGGAGGATTGGGAAGACAATAGCAGGCATGCTGGGGATGCGG
TGGGCTCTATGGCTTCTGAGGCGGAAAGAACCAGCTGGGGGCGCGCCCCTCGAGGCCGCCATGGTCATAG
CTGTTTGACGTCAGGTGGCACTTTTCGGGGAAATGTGCGCGGAACCCCTATTTGTTTATTTTTCTAAATA
CATTCAAATATGTATCCGCTCACGAGACAATAACCCTGATAAATGCTTCAATAATATTGAAAAAGGAAGA
GTATGAGTATTCAACATTTCCGTGTCGCCCTTATTCCCTTTTTTGCGGCATTTTGCCTTCCTGTTTTTGC
TCACCCAGAAACGCTGGTGAAAGTAAAAGATGCTGAAGATCAGTTGGGTGCACGAGTGGGTTACATCGAA
CTGGATCTCAACAGCGGTAAGATCCTTGAGAGTTTTCGCCCCGAAGAACGTTTTCCAATGATGAGCACTT
TTAAAGTTCTGCTATGTGGCGCGGTATTATCCCGTATTGACGCCGGGCAAGAGCAACTCGGTCGCCGCAT
ACACTATTCTCAGAATGACTTGGTTGAGTACTCACCAGTCACAGAAAAGCATCTTACGGATGGCATGACA
GTAAGAGAATTATGCAGTGCTGCCATAACCATGAGTGATAACACTGCGGCCAACTTACTTCTGACAACGA
TCGGAGGACCGAAGGAGCTAACCGCTTTTTTGCACAACATGGGGGATCATGTAACTCGCCTTGATCGTTG
GGAACCGGAGCTGAATGAAGCCATACCAAACGACGAGCGTGACACCACGATGCCTGTAGCAATGGCAACA
ACGTTGCGCAAACTATTAACTGGCGAACTACTTACTCTAGCTTCCCGGCAACAATTAATAGACTGGATGG
AGGCGGATAAAGTTGCAGGACCACTTCTGCGCTCGGCCCTTCCGGCTGGCTGGTTTATTGCTGATAAATC
TGGAGCCGGTGAGCGTGGGTCTCGCGGTATCATTGCAGCACTGGGGCCAGATGGTAAGCCCTCCCGTATC
GTAGTTATCTACACGACGGGGAGTCAGGCAACTATGGATGAACGAAATAGACAGATCGCTGAGATAGGTG
CCTCACTGATTAAGCATTGGTAACTGTCAGACCAAGTTTACTCATATATACTTTAGATTGATTTAAAACT
TCATTTTTAATTTAAAAGGATCTAGGTGAAGATCCTTTTTGATAATCTCATGACCAAAATCCCTTAACGT
GAGTTTTCGTTCCACTGAGCGTCAGACCCCGTAGAAAAGATCAAAGGATCTTCTTGAGATCCTTTTTTTC
TGCGCGTAATCTGCTGCTTGCAAACAAAAAAACCACCGCTACCAGCGGTGGTTTGTTTGCCGGATCAAGA
GCTACCAACTCTTTTTCCGAAGGTAACTGGCTTCAGCAGAGCGCAGATACCAAATACTGTTCTTCTAGTG
TAGCCGTAGTTAGGCCACCACTTCAAGAACTCTGTAGCACCGCCTACATACCTCGCTCTGCTAATCCTGT
TACCAGTGGCTGCTGCCAGTGGCGATAAGTCGTGTCTTACCGGGTTGGACTCAAGACGATAGTTACCGGA
TAAGGCGCAGCGGTCGGGCTGAACGGGGGGTTCGTGCACACAGCCCAGCTTGGAGCGAACGACCTACACC
GAACTGAGATACCTACAGCGTGAGCTATGAGAAAGCGCCACGCTTCCCGAAGGGAGAAAGGCGGACAGGT
ATCCGGTAAGCGGCAGGGTCGGAACAGGAGAGCGCACGAGGGAGCTTCCAGGGGGAAACGCCTGGTATCT
TTATAGTCCTGTCGGGTTTCGCCACCTCTGACTTGAGCGTCGATTTTTGTGATGCTCGTCAGGGGGGCGG
AGCCTATGGAAAAACGCCAGCAACGCGGCCTTTTTACGGTTCTGGCCTTTTGCACGGACCGCCACTGCCA
ATTACCTGTGGTTTCATTTACTCTAAACCTGTGATTCCTCTGAATTATTTTCATTTTAAAGAAATTGTAT
TTGTTAAATATGTACTACAAACTTAGTAGTTGGAAGGGCTAATTCACTCCCAAAGAAGACAAGATATCCT
TGATCTGTGGATCTACCACACACAAGGCTACTTCCCTGATTAGCAGAACTACACACCAGGGCCAGGGGTC
AGATATCCACTGACCTTTGGATGGTGCTACAAGCTAGTACCAGTTGAGCCAGATAAGGTAGAAGAGGCCA
ATAAAGGAGAGAACACCAGCTTGTTACACCCTGTGAGCCTGCATGGGATGGATGACCCGGAGAGAGAAGT
GTTAGAGTGGAGGTTTGACAGCCGCCTAGCATTTCATCACGTGGCCCGAGAGCTGCATCCGGAGTACTTC
AAGAACTGCTGATATCGAGCTTGCTACAAGGGACTTTCCGCTGGGGACTTTCCAGGGAGGCGTGGCCTGG
GCGGGACTGGGGAGTGGCGAGCCCTCAGATCCTGCATATAAGCAGCTGCTTTTTGCCTGTACTGGGTCTC
TCTGGTTAGACCAGATCTGAGCCTGGGAGCTCTCTGGCTAACTAGGGAACCCACTGCTTAAGCCTCAATA
AAGCTTGCCTTGAGTGCTTCAAGTAGTGTGTGCCCGTCTGTTGTGTGACTCTGGTAACTAGAGATCCCTC
AGACCCTTTTAGTCAGTGTGGAAAATCTCTAGCAGTGGCGCCCGAACAGGGACTTGAAAGCGAAAGGGAA
ACCAGAGGAGCTCTCTCGACGCAGGACTCGGCTTGCTGAAGCGCGCACGGCAAGAGGCGAGGGGCGGCGA
CTGGTGAGTACGCCAAAAATTTTGACTAGCGGAGGCTAGAAGGAGAGAGATGGGTGCGAGAGCGTCAGTA
TTAAGCGGGGGAGAATTAGATCGCGATGGGAAAAAATTCGGTTAAGGCCAGGGGGAAAGAAAAAATATAA
ATTAAAACATATAGTATGGGCAAGCAGGGAGCTAGAACGATTCGCAGTTAATCCTGGCCTGTTAGAAACA
TCAGAAGGCTGTAGACAAATACTGGGACAGCTACAACCATCCCTTCAGACAGGATCAGAAGAACTTAGAT
CATTATATAATACAGTAGCAACCCTCTATTGTGTGCATCAAAGGATAGAGATAAAAGACACCAAGGAAGC
TTTAGACAAGATAGAGGAAGAGCAAAACAAAAGTAAGACCACCGCACAGCAACCGGCCGCTGATCTTCAG
ACCTGGAGGAGGAGATATGAGGGACAATTGGAGAAGTGAATTATATAAATATAAAGTAGTAAAAATTGAA
CCATTAGGAGTAGCACCCACCAAGGCAAAGAGAAGAGTGGTGCAGAGAGAAAAAAGAGCAGTGGGAATAG
GAGCTTTGTTCCTTGGGTTCTTGGGAGCAGCAGGAAGCACTATGGGCGCAGCGTCAATGACGCTGACGGT
ACAGGCCAGACAATTATTGTCTGGTATAGTGCAGCAGCAGAACAATTTGCTGAGGGCTATTGAGGCGCAA
CAGCATCTGTTGCAACTCACAGTCTGGGGCATCAAGCAGCTCCAGGCAAGAATCCTGGCTGTGGAAAGAT
ACCTAAAGGATCAACAGCTCCTGGGGATTTGGGGTTGCTCTGGAAAACTCATTTGCACCACTGCTGTGCC
TTGGAATGCTAGTTGGAGTAATAAATCTCTGGAACAGATTTGGAATCACACGACCTGGATGGAGTGGGAC
AGAGAAATTAACAATTACACAAGCTTAATACACTCCTTAATTGAAGAATCGCAAAACCAGCAAGAAAAGA
ATGAACAAGAATTATTGGAATTAGATAAATGGGCAAGTTTGTGGAATTGGTTTAACATAACAAATTGGCT
GTGGTATATAAAATTATTCATAATGATAGTAGGAGGCTTGGTAGGTTTAAGAATAGTTTTTGCTGTACTT
TCTATAGTGAATAGAGTTAGGCAGGGATATTCACCATTATCGTTTCAGACCCACCTCCCAACCCCGAGGG
GACCCGACAGGCCCGAAGGAATAGAAGAAGAAGGTGGAGAGAGAGACAGAGACAGATCCATTCGATTAGT
GAACGGATCTCGACGGTATCGCCACAAATGGCAGTATTCATCCACAATTTTAAAAGAAAGGGGGGGATTG
GGGGGTACAGTGCAGGGGAAAGAATAGTAGACATAATAGCAACAGACATACAAACTAAAGAATTACAAAA
ACAAATTACAAAAATTCAAAATTTTCGGGTTTATTACAGGGACAGCAGAGATCCACTTTGGATCGATAAG
CTTTGCAAAGATGGATAAAGTTTTAAACAGAGAGGAATCTTTGCAGCTAATGGACCTTCTAGGTCTTGAA
AGGAGTGGGAATT
